Addgene plasmid #103037: TAL-L1-2.4-Ctrl
Purpose: Plasmid for IvT reaction with T3. Encodes LINE-1 specific TALE sequence followed by multi cloning site
Depositing lab: Maria-Elena Torres-Padilla. Depositing organization: Helmholtz Munich. Publication: LINE-1 activation after fertilization regulates global chromatin accessibility in the early mouse embryo. Jachowicz JW, Bing X, Pontabry J, Boskovic A, Rando OJ, Torres-Padilla ME. Nat Genet. 2017 Aug 28. doi: 10.1038/ng.3945. PubMed 28846101.
Backbone
  Vector backbone: pRN3p
  Vector type: T3 in vitro transcription for expression in mammalian cells
Growth in bacteria
  Bacterial resistance: Ampicillin, 100 μg/mL
  Growth temperature: 37°C
  Growth strain: DH5alpha
  Copy number: High Copy
Gene/Insert
  Gene/Insert name: TAL-L1-2.4
  Tag / fusion protein: HA (N terminal on insert); FLAG (C terminal on insert)
  Cloning method: Restriction Enzyme; 5′ cloning site BamHI (destroyed during cloning); 3′ cloning site BsrGI (not destroyed)
  Sequencing primers: 5′ T3
Terms and licenses: Academic/Nonprofit Terms; Industry Terms: Not Available to Industry
How to cite: TAL-L1-2.4-Ctrl was a gift from Maria-Elena Torres-Padilla (Addgene plasmid # 103037 ; http://n2t.net/addgene:103037 ; RRID:Addgene_103037)
