[The description below was written by a language model from this plasmid's Addgene catalogue record and pLannotate feature annotations shown in this document.]
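Description:
TAL-L1-2.4-Ctrl is a 5.7 kb in vitro transcription template built on the pRN3p backbone, designed to produce synthetic mRNA with T3 RNA polymerase for expression in mammalian cells rather than to drive expression from the plasmid itself. It is maintained in E. coli as a high-copy plasmid through a ColE1/pUC-type origin and selected with ampicillin via the β-lactamase gene. An f1 origin, remnants of the lacZα/lac promoter region and a reverse-oriented T7 promoter downstream of the cassette are carried over from the parental cloning vector.

The transcription unit begins with the T3 promoter, followed by the Xenopus β-globin 5′ UTR, the open reading frame, and the Xenopus β-globin 3′ UTR; these globin UTRs are standard elements that improve translation and stability of injected or transfected synthetic mRNA. The coding region carries an N-terminal HA epitope, a transcription activator-like effector (TALE) DNA-binding domain, and a C-terminal FLAG tag. The annotation software recognises the TALE flanks as fragments homologous to the Xanthomonas effectors AvrXa10 and PthXo1, while the roughly 1.7 kb stretch between them is unannotated and presumably contains the custom repeat array that, according to the record, targets LINE-1 sequence. Instead of an effector domain, the TALE is followed by a multiple cloning site, so the construct serves as a binding-only control and as a scaffold into which effector modules could be inserted. The associated publication concerns LINE-1 activity and chromatin accessibility in the early mouse embryo, which suggests use of the transcribed mRNA in that system, although the record does not detail the delivery method.
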