Features (pLannotate 1.2.2; 17 found; start..end, strand, type, name):
      2..20      +  promoter       T3 promoter: promoter for bacteriophage T3 RNA polymerase
     45..87      +  5'UTR          Xenopus globin 5'-UTR: translational enhancer from the 5'-UTR of the major beta-globin gene of Xenopus laevis
    110..136     +  CDS            3xHA (fragment): three tandem HA epitope tags
    164..676     +  CDS            avrXa10 (fragment): AVX10_XANOO - Experimental evidence at protein level: Swiss-Prot protein existence level 1. Avirulence protein. Induces the hypersensitive response (HR)in rice plants carrying the resistance gene Xa10. Activity depends on the presence of the core repeat domains; replacement with repeat domains from other proteins (AvrBs3 of X.euvesicatoria (AC P14727) or AvrXa7 of this organism) does not elicit the HR. Probably acts as a transcription factor in its host plant (rice) to induce plant resistance or disease. From Xanthomonas oryzae pv. oryzae.
   2369..2572    +  CDS            pthXo1 (fragment): PTHX1_XANOP - Also known as tal2b. Experimental evidence at protein level: Swiss-Prot protein existence level 1. Avirulence protein. Acts as a transcription factor in rice, inducing expression of a number of host genes including SWEET11 (Os8N3, XA13, AC Q6YZF3) in susceptible plants with the Xa13 allele. Plants with the xa13 allele, which has an altered promoter, are resistant to bacterial blight caused by this bacterial strain and do not induce SWEET11. The xa13 allele elicits an atypical hypersensitive response (HR). PthXo1 binds SWEET11 promoter DNA in a sequence-specific manner. From Xanth
   2570..2590    +  CDS            FLAG (fragment): FLAG® epitope tag, followed by an enterokinase cleavage site
   2697..2822    +  3'UTR          Xenopus globin 3'-UTR: 3'-UTR of the major beta-globin gene of Xenopus laevis
   2911..2929    -  promoter       T7 promoter: promoter for bacteriophage T7 RNA polymerase
   2932..3089    +  CDS            lacZα (fragment): LacZα fragment of β-galactosidase; lacZ fragment
   3121..3549    -  rep_origin     f1 ori (sequence partly withheld): f1 bacteriophage origin of replication; arrow indicates direction of (+) strand synthesis
   3576..3680    +  promoter       AmpR promoter: bla
   3681..4541    +  CDS            AmpR: β-lactamase; bla; confers resistance to ampicillin, carbenicillin, and related antibiotics
   4712..5300    +  rep_origin     ori: high-copy-number ColE1/pMB1/pBR322/pUC origin of replication
   5483..5575    +  CDS            lacI (fragment): lac repressor; lacI; The lac repressor binds to the lac operator to inhibit transcription in E. coli. This inhibition can be relieved by adding lactose or isopropyl-β-D-thiogalactopyranoside (IPTG).
   5588..5609    +  protein_bind   CAP binding site: CAP binding activates transcription in the presence of cAMP. E. coli catabolite activator protein
   5624..5654    +  promoter       lac promoter: promoter for the E. coli lac operon
   5662..5678    +  protein_bind   lac operator: The lac repressor binds to the lac operator to inhibit transcription in E. coli. This inhibition can be relieved by adding lactose or isopropyl-β-D-thiogalactopyranoside (IPTG). lac repressor encoded by lacI
>Addgene plasmid #103037 | TAL-L1-2.4-Ctrl | addgene full sequence | sequence record 199295 | Addgene NGS Result
AAATTAACCCTCACTAAAGGGAACAAAAGCTGGAGCTAAGCTTGCTTGTTCTTTTTGCAGAAGCTCAGAA
TAAACGCTCAACTTTGGCAGATCCGCTACCGCCGCCATGTACCCATACGATGTTCCAGATTACGCTAGAT
CTCCTAAGAAAAAGAGGAAGGTGCAGGTGGATCTACGCACGCTCGGCTACAGTCAGCAGCAGCAAGAGAA
GATCAAACCGAAGGTGCGTTCGACAGTGGCGCAGCACCACGAGGCACTGGTGGGCCATGGGTTTACACAC
GCGCACATCGTTGCGCTCAGCCAACACCCGGCAGCGTTAGGGACCGTCGCTGTCACGTATCAGCACATAA
TCACGGCGTTGCCAGAGGCGACACACGAAGACATCGTTGGCGTCGGCAAACAGTGGTCCGGCGCACGCGC
CCTGGAGGCCTTGCTCACGGATGCGGGGGAGTTGAGAGGTCCGCCGTTACAGTTGGACACAGGCCAACTT
GTGAAGATTGCAAAACGTGGCGGCGTGACCGCAATGGAGGCAGTGCATGCATCGCGCAATGCACTGACGG
GTGCCCCCCTGAACCTGACCCCGGACCAAGTGGTGGCTATCGCCAGCAACCACGGCGGCAAGCAAGCGCT
CGAAACGGTGCAGCGGCTGTTGCCGGTGCTGTGCCAGGACCATGGCCTGACCCCGGACCAAGTGGTGGCT
ATCGCCAGCAACATTGGCGGCAAGCAAGCGCTCGAAACGGTGCAGCGGCTGTTGCCGGTGCTGTGCCAGG
ACCATGGCCTGACTCCGGACCAAGTGGTGGCTATCGCCAGCCACGATGGCGGCAAGCAAGCGCTCGAAAC
GGTGCAGCGGCTGTTGCCGGTGCTGTGCCAGGACCATGGCCTGACCCCGGACCAAGTGGTGGCTATCGCC
AGCAACGGTGGCGGCAAGCAAGCGCTCGAAACGGTGCAGCGGCTGTTGCCGGTGCTGTGCCAGGACCATG
GCCTGACCCCGGACCAAGTGGTGGCTATCGCCAGCAACGGTGGCGGCAAGCAAGCGCTCGAAACGGTGCA
GCGGCTGTTGCCGGTGCTGTGCCAGGACCATGGCCTGACTCCGGACCAAGTGGTGGCTATCGCCAGCCAC
GATGGCGGCAAGCAAGCGCTCGAAACGGTGCAGCGGCTGTTGCCGGTGCTGTGCCAGGACCATGGCCTGA
CTCCGGACCAAGTGGTGGCTATCGCCAGCCACGATGGCGGCAAGCAAGCGCTCGAAACGGTGCAGCGGCT
GTTGCCGGTGCTGTGCCAGGACCATGGCCTGACCCCGGACCAAGTGGTGGCTATCGCCAGCAACATTGGC
GGCAAGCAAGCGCTCGAAACGGTGCAGCGGCTGTTGCCGGTGCTGTGCCAGGACCATGGCCTGACCCCGG
ACCAAGTGGTGGCTATCGCCAGCAACATTGGCGGCAAGCAAGCGCTCGAAACGGTGCAGCGGCTGTTGCC
GGTGCTGTGCCAGGACCATGGCCTGACTCCGGACCAAGTGGTGGCTATCGCCAGCCACGATGGCGGCAAG
CAAGCGCTCGAAACGGTGCAGCGGCTGTTGCCGGTGCTGTGCCAGGACCATGGCCTGACCCCGGACCAAG
TGGTGGCTATCGCCAGCCACGATGGCGGCAAGCAAGCGCTCGAAACGGTGCAGCGGCTGTTGCCGGTGCT
GTGCCAGGACCATGGCCTGACTCCGGACCAAGTGGTGGCTATCGCCAGCCACGATGGCGGCAAGCAAGCG
CTCGAAACGGTGCAGCGGCTGTTGCCGGTGCTGTGCCAGGACCATGGCCTGACCCCGGACCAAGTGGTGG
CTATCGCCAGCAACATTGGCGGCAAGCAAGCGCTCGAAACGGTGCAGCGGCTGTTGCCGGTGCTGTGCCA
GGACCATGGCCTGACCCCGGACCAAGTGGTGGCTATCGCCAGCAACATTGGCGGCAAGCAAGCGCTCGAA
ACGGTGCAGCGGCTGTTGCCGGTGCTGTGCCAGGACCATGGCCTGACCCCGGACCAAGTGGTGGCTATCG
CCAGCAACATTGGCGGCAAGCAAGCGCTCGAAACGGTGCAGCGGCTGTTGCCGGTGCTGTGCCAGGACCA
TGGCCTGACCCCGGACCAAGTGGTGGCTATCGCCAGCAACCACGGCGGCAAGCAAGCGCTCGAAACGGTG
CAGCGGCTGTTGCCGGTGCTGTGCCAGGACCATGGCCTGACCCCGGACCAAGTGGTGGCTATCGCCAGCA
ACGGTGGCGGCAAGCAAGCGCTCGAAACGGTGCAGCGGCTGTTGCCGGTGCTGTGCCAGGACCATGGCCT
GACCCCGGACCAAGTGGTGGCTATCGCCAGCCACGATGGCGGCAAGCAAGCGCTCGAAAGCATTGTGGCC
CAGCTGAGCCGGCCTGATCCGGCGTTGGCCGCGTTGACCAACGACCACCTCGTCGCCTTGGCCTGCCTCG
GCGGACGTCCTGCCATGGATGCAGTGAAAAAGGGATTGCCGCACGCGCCGGAATTGATCAGAAGAGTCAA
TCGCCGTATTGGCGAACGCACGTCCCATCGCGTTGCGGGATCCATGGACTACAAGGACGACGATGACAAG
AGCCCCAAGAAGAAGAGAAAGGTGGAGGCCAGCGAATTCGATATCGGCGGCCGCGTCGACTGATAATTCT
GTACAGCTACCGCGGCCGCGGATCTGGTTACCACTAAACCAGCCTCAAGAACACCCGAATGGAGTCTCTA
AGCTACATAATACCAACTTACACTTTACAAAATGTTGTCCCCCAAAATGTAGCCATTCGTATCTGCTCCT
AATAAAAAGAAAGTTTCTTCACATTCTAAAAAAAAAAAAAAAAAAAAAAAAAAAAAAAAAMCCCCCCCCC
CCCCCCCCTGCAGGGCCAAGTCGGCCGGTACCCAATTCGCCCTATAGTGAGTCGTATTACAATTCACTGG
CCGTCGTTTTACAACGTCGTGACTGGGAAAACCCTGGCGTTACCCAACTTAATCGCCTTGCAGCACATCC
CCCTTTCGCCAGCTGGCGTAATAGCGAAGAGGCCCGCACCGATCGCCCTTCCCAACAGTTGCGCAGCCTG
AATGGCGAATGGCAAATTGTAAGCGTTAATATTTTGTTAAAATTCGCGTTAAATTTTTGTTAAATCAGCT
CATTTTTTAACCAATAGGCCGAAATCGGCAAAATCCCTTATAAATCAAAAGAATAGACCGAGATAGGGT
[37 nt withheld, positions 3220-3256]
AAAGAACGTGGACTCCAACGTCAAAGG
[49 nt withheld, positions 3284-3332]
T
[91 nt withheld, positions 3334-3424]
G
[124 nt withheld, positions 3426-3549]
CAGGTGGCACTTTTCGGGGAAATGTGCGCGGAACCCCTATTTGTTTATTTTTCTAAATACATTCAAATAT
GTATCCGCTCATGAGACAATAACCCTGATAAATGCTTCAATAATATTGAAAAAGGAAGAGTATGAGTATT
CAACATTTCCGTGTCGCCCTTATTCCCTTTTTTGCGGCATTTTGCCTTCCTGTTTTTGCTCACCCAGAAA
CGCTGGTGAAAGTAAAAGATGCTGAAGATCAGTTGGGTGCACGAGTGGGTTACATCGAACTGGATCTCAA
CAGCGGTAAGATCCTTGAGAGTTTTCGCCCCGAAGAACGTTTTCCAATGATGAGCACTTTTAAAGTTCTG
CTATGTGGCGCGGTATTATCCCGTATTGACGCCGGGCAAGAGCAACTCGGTCGCCGCATACACTATTCTC
AGAATGACTTGGTTGAGTACTCACCAGTCACAGAAAAGCATCTTACGGATGGCATGACAGTAAGAGAATT
ATGCAGTGCTGCCATAACCATGAGTGATAACACTGCGGCCAACTTACTTCTGACAACGATCGGAGGACCG
AAGGAGCTAACCGCTTTTTTGCACAACATGGGGGATCATGTAACTCGCCTTGATCGTTGGGAACCGGAGC
TGAATGAAGCCATACCAAACGACGAGCGTGACACCACGATGCCTGTAGCAATGGCAACAACGTTGCGCAA
ACTATTAACTGGCGAACTACTTACTCTAGCTTCCCGGCAACAATTAATAGACTGGATGGAGGCGGATAAA
GTTGCAGGACCACTTCTGCGCTCGGCCCTTCCGGCTGGCTGGTTTATTGCTGATAAATCTGGAGCCGGTG
AGCGTGGGTCTCGCGGTATCATTGCAGCACTGGGGCCAGATGGTAAGCCCTCCCGTATCGTAGTTATCTA
CACGACGGGGAGTCAGGCAACTATGGATGAACGAAATAGACAGATCGCTGAGATAGGTGCCTCACTGATT
AAGCATTGGTAACTGTCAGACCAAGTTTACTCATATATACTTTAGATTGATTTAAAACTTCATTTTTAAT
TTAAAAGGATCTAGGTGAAGATCCTTTTTGATAATCTCATGACCAAAATCCCTTAACGTGAGTTTTCGTT
CCACTGAGCGTCAGACCCCGTAGAAAAGATCAAAGGATCTTCTTGAGATCCTTTTTTTCTGCGCGTAATC
TGCTGCTTGCAAACAAAAAAACCACCGCTACCAGCGGTGGTTTGTTTGCCGGATCAAGAGCTACCAACTC
TTTTTCCGAAGGTAACTGGCTTCAGCAGAGCGCAGATACCAAATACTGTTCTTCTAGTGTAGCCGTAGTT
AGGCCACCACTTCAAGAACTCTGTAGCACCGCCTACATACCTCGCTCTGCTAATCCTGTTACCAGTGGCT
GCTGCCAGTGGCGATAAGTCGTGTCTTACCGGGTTGGACTCAAGACGATAGTTACCGGATAAGGCGCAGC
GGTCGGGCTGAACGGGGGGTTCGTGCACACAGCCCAGCTTGGAGCGAACGACCTACACCGAACTGAGATA
CCTACAGCGTGAGCTATGAGAAAGCGCCACGCTTCCCGAAGGGAGAAAGGCGGACAGGTATCCGGTAAGC
GGCAGGGTCGGAACAGGAGAGCGCACGAGGGAGCTTCCAGGGGGAAACGCCTGGTATCTTTATAGTCCTG
TCGGGTTTCGCCACCTCTGACTTGAGCGTCGATTTTTGTGATGCTCGTCAGGGGGGCGGAGCCTATGGAA
AAACGCCAGCAACGCGGCCTTTTTACGGTTCCTGGCCTTTTGCTGGCCTTTTGCTCACATGTTCTTTCCT
GCGTTATCCCCTGATTCTGTGGATAACCGTATTACCGCCTTTGAGTGAGCTGATACCGCTCGCCGCAGCC
GAACGACCGAGCGCAGCGAGTCAGTGAGCGAGGAAGCGGAAGAGCGCCCAATACGCAAACCGCCTCTCCC
CGCGCGTTGGCCGATTCATTAATGCAGCTGGCACGACAGGTTTCCCGACTGGAAAGCGGGCAGTGAGCGC
AACGCAATTAATGTGAGTTAGCTCACTCATTAGGCACCCCAGGCTTTACACTTTATGCTTCCGGCTCGTA
TGTTGTGTGGAATTGTGAGCGGATAACAATTTCACACAGGAAACAGCTATGACCATGATTACGCCAAGCT
CG
